Addgene plasmid #72582: pEYFP-hDF-C2A
Purpose: human dysferlin C2A domain tagged with YFP
Depositing lab: Renzhi Han. Depositing organization: Loyola University Chicago Health Sciences Campus. Publication: Dysferlin forms a dimer mediated by the C2 domains and the transmembrane domain in vitro and in living cells. Xu L, Pallikkuth S, Hou Z, Mignery GA, Robia SL, Han R. PLoS One. 2011;6(11):e27884. doi: 10.1371/journal.pone.0027884. Epub 2011 Nov 14. PubMed 22110769.
Backbone
  Vector backbone: pEGFP-C3
  Backbone manufacturer: Clontech
  Backbone size w/o insert (bp): 4700
  Total vector size (bp): 5097
  Modifications to backbone: EGFP replaced with YFP
  Vector type: Mammalian Expression
  Selectable markers: Neomycin (select with G418)
Growth in bacteria
  Bacterial resistance: Kanamycin, 50 μg/mL
  Growth temperature: 37°C
  Growth strain: DH5alpha
  Copy number: High Copy
Gene/Insert
  Gene/Insert name: dysferlin C2A domain
  Species: H. sapiens (human)
  Mutation: C2A domain
  Entrez Gene: DYSF (a.k.a. FER1L1, LGMD2B, LGMDR2, MMD1)
  Promoter: CMV
  Tag / fusion protein: EYFP (N terminal on backbone)
  Cloning method: Unknown
  Sequencing primers: 5′ EGFP-C; 3′ SV40pA-R
Terms and licenses: Academic/Nonprofit Terms; Industry Terms: Not Available to Industry
How to cite: pEYFP-hDF-C2A was a gift from Renzhi Han (Addgene plasmid # 72582 ; http://n2t.net/addgene:72582 ; RRID:Addgene_72582)
