[The description below was written by a language model from this plasmid's Addgene catalogue record and pLannotate feature annotations shown in this document.]
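Description:
pEYFP-hDF-C2A is a mammalian expression plasmid built on the Clontech pEGFP-C3 backbone, in which the EGFP coding sequence has been replaced by EYFP. It carries a fragment of human dysferlin (DYSF) corresponding to the C2A domain, placed downstream of and fused to the fluorescent protein, so that the expressed product is the C2A domain with EYFP at its N-terminus. Transcription is driven by the human cytomegalovirus immediate-early enhancer and promoter and terminated by an SV40 polyadenylation signal. The short "large T antigen" match annotated just after the insert, along with the small ble and bGH poly(A) fragments elsewhere, are probably residual backbone sequence or annotation matches rather than functional parts. The catalogue lists a total size of about 5.1 kb, which agrees closely with the 5,093 nt depositor sequence.

In bacteria the plasmid replicates from a high-copy ColE1/pUC-type origin, and it also carries an f1 phage origin. A single NeoR/KanR (Tn5 aminoglycoside phosphotransferase) gene serves both hosts. A bacterial promoter upstream of it gives kanamycin resistance in E. coli, while the adjacent SV40 enhancer/early promoter, paired with an HSV TK polyadenylation signal, allows G418 selection of transfected mammalian cells.

Dysferlin is a multi-C2-domain, calcium-sensing protein involved in resealing the sarcolemma of muscle cells. The associated publication examined dysferlin dimerisation mediated by its C2 domains and transmembrane domain, both in vitro and in living cells. This construct therefore fits use as a fluorescently labelled, isolated-domain reagent for imaging localisation or for fluorescence-based interaction assays, although the record itself states only that it encodes the YFP-tagged C2A domain.
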