Features (pLannotate 1.2.2; 14 found; start..end, strand, type, name):
     61..364     +  enhancer       CMV enhancer: human cytomegalovirus immediate early enhancer
    365..568     +  promoter       CMV promoter: human cytomegalovirus (CMV) immediate early promoter
    613..1329    +  CDS            EYFP: EYFP is a basic (constitutively fluorescent) green/yellow fluorescent protein published in 1996, derived from Aequorea victoria. It is reported to be a very rapidly-maturing weak dimer with high acid sensitivity.
   1348..1770    +  CDS            DYSF (fragment): DYSF_HUMAN - Also known as FER1L1. Experimental evidence at protein level: Swiss-Prot protein existence level 1. Key calcium ion sensor involved in the Ca(2+)-triggered synaptic vesicle-plasma membrane fusion. Plays a role in the sarcolemma repair mechanism of both skeletal muscle and cardiomyocytes that permits rapid resealing of membranes disrupted by mechanical stress (By similarity). From Homo sapiens (Human).
   1774..1858    +  CDS            large T antigen (fragment): large T antigen from SV40 (simian virus 40)
   1881..2002    +  polyA_signal   SV40 poly(A) signal: SV40 polyadenylation signal
   2036..2464    -  rep_origin     f1 ori (sequence partly withheld): f1 bacteriophage origin of replication; arrow indicates direction of (+) strand synthesis
   2491..2595    +  promoter       AmpR promoter: bla
   2597..2954    +  promoter       SV40 promoter: SV40 enhancer and early promoter
   2989..3783    +  CDS            NeoR/KanR: aminoglycoside phosphotransferase from Tn5; aph(3')-II (or nptII); confers resistance to neomycin, kanamycin, and G418 (Geneticin®)
   3804..3956    +  CDS            ble (fragment): BLE_KLEPN - Experimental evidence at protein level: Swiss-Prot protein existence level 1. Binding protein with a strong affinity to the bleomycin family of antibiotics. Binds to CL990; an antimitotic-antibiotic compound. From Klebsiella pneumoniae.
   4015..4062    +  polyA_signal   HSV TK poly(A) signal: herpes simplex virus thymidine kinase polyadenylation signal (Cole and Stacy, 1985)
   4153..4169    -  polyA_signal   bGH poly(A) signal (fragment): bovine growth hormone polyadenylation signal
   4391..4979    +  rep_origin     ori: high-copy-number ColE1/pMB1/pBR322/pUC origin of replication
>Addgene plasmid #72582 | pEYFP-hDF-C2A | depositor full sequence | sequence record 135211 | pEYFP-hDF-C2A sequence 5093 bps
TAGTTATTAATAGTAATCAATTACGGGGTCATTAGTTCATAGCCCATATATGGAGTTCCGCGTTACATAA
CTTACGGTAAATGGCCCGCCTGGCTGACCGCCCAACGACCCCCGCCCATTGACGTCAATAATGACGTATG
TTCCCATAGTAACGCCAATAGGGACTTTCCATTGACGTCAATGGGTGGAGTATTTACGGTAAACTGCCCA
CTTGGCAGTACATCAAGTGTATCATATGCCAAGTACGCCCCCTATTGACGTCAATGACGGTAAATGGCCC
GCCTGGCATTATGCCCAGTACATGACCTTATGGGACTTTCCTACTTGGCAGTACATCTACGTATTAGTCA
TCGCTATTACCATGGTGATGCGGTTTTGGCAGTACATCAATGGGCGTGGATAGCGGTTTGACTCACGGGG
ATTTCCAAGTCTCCACCCCATTGACGTCAATGGGAGTTTGTTTTGGCACCAAAATCAACGGGACTTTCCA
AAATGTCGTAACAACTCCGCCCCATTGACGCAAATGGGCGGTAGGCGTGTACGGTGGGAGGTCTATATAA
GCAGAGCTGGTTTAGTGAACCGTCAGATCCGCTAGCGCTACCGGTCGCCACCATGGTGAGCAAGGGCGAG
GAGCTGTTCACCGGGGTGGTGCCCATCCTGGTCGAGCTGGACGGCGACGTAAACGGCCACAAGTTCAGCG
TGTCCGGCGAGGGCGAGGGCGATGCCACCTACGGCAAGCTGACCCTGAAGTTCATCTGCACCACCGGCAA
GCTGCCCGTGCCCTGGCCCACCCTCGTGACCACCTTCGGCTACGGCCTGCAGTGCTTCGCCCGCTACCCC
GACCACATGAAGCAGCACGACTTCTTCAAGTCCGCCATGCCCGAAGGCTACGTCCAGGAGCGCACCATCT
TCTTCAAGGACGACGGCAACTACAAGACCCGCGCCGAGGTGAAGTTCGAGGGCGACACCCTGGTGAACCG
CATCGAGCTGAAGGGCATCGACTTCAAGGAGGACGGCAACATCCTGGGGCACAAGCTGGAGTACAACTAC
AACAGCCACAACGTCTATATCATGGCCGACAAGCAGAAGAACGGCATCAAGGTGAACTTCAAGATCCGCC
ACAACATCGAGGACGGCAGCGTGCAGCTCGCCGACCACTACCAGCAGAACACCCCCATCGGCGACGGCCC
CGTGCTGCTGCCCGACAACCACTACCTGAGCTACCAGTCCGCCCTGAGCAAAGACCCCAACGAGAAGCGC
GATCACATGGTCCTGCTGGAGTTCGTGACCGCCGCCGGGATCACTCTCGGCATGGACGAGCTGTACAAGT
ACTCAGATCTCGAGCGGATGCTGAGGGTCTTCATCCTCTATGCCGAGAACGTCCACACACCCGACACCGA
CATCAGCGATGCCTACTGCTCCGCGGTGTTTGCAGGGGTGAAGAAGAGAACCAAAGTCATCAAGAACAGC
GTGAACCCTGTATGGAATGAGGGATTTGAATGGGACCTCAAGGGCATCCCCCTGGACCAGGGCTCTGAGC
TTCATGTGGTGGTCAAAGACCATGAGACGATGGGGAGGAACAGGTTCCTGGGGGAAGCCAAGGTCCCACT
CCGAGAGGTCCTCGCCACCCCTAGTCTGTCCGCCAGCTTCAATGCCCCCCTGCTGGACACCAAGAAGCAG
CCCACAGGGGCCTCGCTGGTCCTGCAGGTGTCCTACACACCGCTGCCTGGATAAGGGGTACCGCGGGCCC
GGGATCCACCGGATCTAGATAACTGATCATAATCAGCCATACCACATTTGTAGAGGTTTTACTTGCTTTA
AAAAACCTCCCACACCTCCCCCTGAACCTGAAACATAAAATGAATGCAATTGTTGTTGTTAACTTGTTTA
TTGCAGCTTATAATGGTTACAAATAAAGCAATAGCATCACAAATTTCACAAATAAAGCATTTTTTTCACT
GCATTCTAGTTGTGGTTTGTCCAAACTCATCAATGTATCTTAACGCGTAAATTGTAAGCGTTAATATTTT
GTTAAAATTCGCGTTAAATTTTTGTTAAATCAGCTCATTTTTTAACCAATAGGCCGAAATCGGCAAAATC
CCTTATAAATCAAAAGAATAGACCGAGATAGGGT
[37 nt withheld, positions 2135-2171]
AAAGAACGTGGACTCCAACGTCAAAGG
[49 nt withheld, positions 2199-2247]
T
[91 nt withheld, positions 2249-2339]
G
[124 nt withheld, positions 2341-2464]
CAGGTGGCACTTTTCGGGGAAATGTGCGCGGAACCCCTATTTGTTTATTTTTCTAAATACATTCAAATAT
GTATCCGCTCATGAGACAATAACCCTGATAAATGCTTCAATAATATTGAAAAAGGAAGAGTCCTGAGGCG
GAAAGAACCAGCTGTGGAATGTGTGTCAGTTAGGGTGTGGAAAGTCCCCAGGCTCCCCAGCAGGCAGAAG
TATGCAAAGCATGCATCTCAATTAGTCAGCAACCAGGTGTGGAAAGTCCCCAGGCTCCCCAGCAGGCAGA
AGTATGCAAAGCATGCATCTCAATTAGTCAGCAACCATAGTCCCGCCCCTAACTCCGCCCATCCCGCCCC
TAACTCCGCCCAGTTCCGCCCATTCTCCGCCCCATGGCTGACTAATTTTTTTTATTTATGCAGAGGCCGA
GGCCGCCTCGGCCTCTGAGCTATTCCAGAAGTAGTGAGGAGGCTTTTTTGGAGGCCTAGGCTTTTGCAAA
GATCGATCAAGAGACAGGATGAGGATCGTTTCGCATGATTGAACAAGATGGATTGCACGCAGGTTCTCCG
GCCGCTTGGGTGGAGAGGCTATTCGGCTATGACTGGGCACAACAGACAATCGGCTGCTCTGATGCCGCCG
TGTTCCGGCTGTCAGCGCAGGGGCGCCCGGTTCTTTTTGTCAAGACCGACCTGTCCGGTGCCCTGAATGA
ACTGCAAGACGAGGCAGCGCGGCTATCGTGGCTGGCCACGACGGGCGTTCCTTGCGCAGCTGTGCTCGAC
GTTGTCACTGAAGCGGGAAGGGACTGGCTGCTATTGGGCGAAGTGCCGGGGCAGGATCTCCTGTCATCTC
ACCTTGCTCCTGCCGAGAAAGTATCCATCATGGCTGATGCAATGCGGCGGCTGCATACGCTTGATCCGGC
TACCTGCCCATTCGACCACCAAGCGAAACATCGCATCGAGCGAGCACGTACTCGGATGGAAGCCGGTCTT
GTCGATCAGGATGATCTGGACGAAGAGCATCAGGGGCTCGCGCCAGCCGAACTGTTCGCCAGGCTCAAGG
CGAGCATGCCCGACGGCGAGGATCTCGTCGTGACCCATGGCGATGCCTGCTTGCCGAATATCATGGTGGA
AAATGGCCGCTTTTCTGGATTCATCGACTGTGGCCGGCTGGGTGTGGCGGACCGCTATCAGGACATAGCG
TTGGCTACCCGTGATATTGCTGAAGAGCTTGGCGGCGAATGGGCTGACCGCTTCCTCGTGCTTTACGGTA
TCGCCGCTCCCGATTCGCAGCGCATCGCCTTCTATCGCCTTCTTGACGAGTTCTTCTGAGCGGGACTCTG
GGGTTCGAAATGACCGACCAAGCGACGCCCAACCTGCCATCACGAGATTTCGATTCCACCGCCGCCTTCT
ATGAAAGGTTGGGCTTCGGAATCGTTTTCCGGGACGCCGGCTGGATGATCCTCCAGCGCGGGGATCTCAT
GCTGGAGTTCTTCGCCCACCCTAGGGGGAGGCTAACTGAAACACGGAAGGAGACAATACCGGAAGGAACC
CGCGCTATGACGGCAATAAAAAGACAGAATAAAACGCACGGTGTTGGGTCGTTTGTTCATAAACGCGGGG
TTCGGTCCCAGGGCTGGCACTCTGTCGATACCCCACCGAGACCCCATTGGGGCCAATACGCCCGCGTTTC
TTCCTTTTCCCCACCCCACCCCCCAAGTTCGGGTGAAGGCCCAGGGCTCGCAGCCAACGTCGGGGCGGCA
GGCCCTGCCATAGCCTCAGGTTACTCATATATACTTTAGATTGATTTAAAACTTCATTTTTAATTTAAAA
GGATCTAGGTGAAGATCCTTTTTGATAATCTCATGACCAAAATCCCTTAACGTGAGTTTTCGTTCCACTG
AGCGTCAGACCCCGTAGAAAAGATCAAAGGATCTTCTTGAGATCCTTTTTTTCTGCGCGTAATCTGCTGC
TTGCAAACAAAAAAACCACCGCTACCAGCGGTGGTTTGTTTGCCGGATCAAGAGCTACCAACTCTTTTTC
CGAAGGTAACTGGCTTCAGCAGAGCGCAGATACCAAATACTGTCCTTCTAGTGTAGCCGTAGTTAGGCCA
CCACTTCAAGAACTCTGTAGCACCGCCTACATACCTCGCTCTGCTAATCCTGTTACCAGTGGCTGCTGCC
AGTGGCGATAAGTCGTGTCTTACCGGGTTGGACTCAAGACGATAGTTACCGGATAAGGCGCAGCGGTCGG
GCTGAACGGGGGGTTCGTGCACACAGCCCAGCTTGGAGCGAACGACCTACACCGAACTGAGATACCTACA
GCGTGAGCTATGAGAAAGCGCCACGCTTCCCGAAGGGAGAAAGGCGGACAGGTATCCGGTAAGCGGCAGG
GTCGGAACAGGAGAGCGCACGAGGGAGCTTCCAGGGGGAAACGCCTGGTATCTTTATAGTCCTGTCGGGT
TTCGCCACCTCTGACTTGAGCGTCGATTTTTGTGATGCTCGTCAGGGGGGCGGAGCCTATGGAAAAACGC
CAGCAACGCGGCCTTTTTACGGTTCCTGGCCTTTTGCTGGCCTTTTGCTCACATGTTCTTTCCTGCGTTA
TCCCCTGATTCTGTGGATAACCGTATTACCGCCATGCAT
