>Addgene plasmid #72582 | pEYFP-hDF-C2A | addgene partial sequence | sequence record 135198 | pEGFP-R 5'-acctctacaaatgtggtatg-3'
GGGCCCGCGGTACCCCTTATCCAGGCAGCGGTGTGTAGGACACCTGCAGGACCAGCGAGGCCCCTGTGGG
CTGCTTCTTGGTGTCCAGCAGGGGGGCATTGAAGCTGGCGGACAGACTAGGGGTGGCGAGGACCTCTCGG
AGTGGGACCTTGGCTTCCCCCAGGAACCTGTTCCTCCCCATCGTCTCATGGTCTTTGACCACCACATGAA
GCTCAGAGCCCTGGTCCAGGGGGATGCCCTTGAGGTCCCATTCAAATCCCTCATTCCATACAGGGTTCAC
GCTGTTCTTGATGACTTTGGTTCTCTTCTTCACCCCTGCAAACACCGCGGAGCAGTAGGCATCGCTGATG
TCGGTGTCGGGTGTGTGGACGTTCTCGGCATAGAGGATGAAGACCCTCAGCATCCGCTCGAGATCTGAGT
ACTTGTACAGCTCGTCCATGCCGAGAGTGATCCCGGCGGCGGTCACGAACTCCAGCAGGACCATGTGATC
GCGCTTCTCGTTGGGGTCTTTGCTCAGGGCGGACTGGTAGCTCAGGTAGTGGTTGTCGGGCAGCAGCACG
GGGCCGTCGCCGATGGGGGTGTTCTGCTGGTAGTGGTCGGCGAGCTGCACGCTGCCGTCCTCGATGTTGT
GGCGGATCTTGAAGTTCACCTTGATGCCGTTCTTCTGCTTGTCGGCCATGATATAGACGTTGTGGCTGTT
GTAGTTGTACTCCAGCTTGTGCCCCAGGATGTTGCCGTCCTCCTTGAAGTCGATGCCCTTCAGCTCGATG
CGGTTCACCAGGGTGTCG
