>Addgene plasmid #72582 | pEYFP-hDF-C2A | addgene partial sequence | sequence record 135201 | EGFP-C 5'-CATGGTCCTGCTGGAGTTCGTG-3'
AGTACTCAGATCTCGAGCGGATGCTGAGGGTCTTCATCCTCTATGCCGAGAACGTCCACACACCCGACAC
CGACATCAGCGATGCCTACTGCTCCGCGGTGTTTGCAGGGGTGAAGAAGAGAACCAAAGTCATCAAGAAC
AGCGTGAACCCTGTATGGAATGAGGGATTTGAATGGGACCTCAAGGGCATCCCCCTGGACCAGGGCTCTG
AGCTTCATGTGGTGGTCAAAGACCATGAGACGATGGGGAGGAACAGGTTCCTGGGGGAAGCCAAGGTCCC
ACTCCGAGAGGTCCTCGCCACCCCTAGTCTGTCCGCCAGCTTCAATGCCCCCCTGCTGGACACCAAGAAG
CAGCCCACAGGGGCCTCGCTGGTCCTGCAGGTGTCCTACACACCGCTGCCTGGATAAGGGGTACCGCGGG
CCCGGGATCCACCGGATCTAGATAACTGATCATAATCAGCCATACCACATTTGTAGAGGTTTTACTTGCT
TTAAAAAACCTCCCACACCTCCCCCTGAACCTGAAACATAAAATGAATGCAATTGTTGTTGTTAACTTGT
TTATTGCAGCTTATAATGGTTACAAATAAAGCAATAGCATCACAAATTTCACAAATAAAGCATTTTTTTC
ACTGCATTCTAGTTGTGGTTTGTCCAAACTCATCAATGTATCTTAACGCGTAAATTGTAAGCGTTAATAT
TTTGTTAAAATTCGCGTTAAATTTTTGTTAAATCAGCTCATTTTTTAACCAATAGGCCGAAATCGGCAAA
ATCCCTTATAAATCAAAAGAATAGACCGAGATAGGGTTGAGTGTTGTTCCAGTT
